Addgene plasmid #111453: Kv7.4 (1-695)/pcDNA3.1
Purpose: Electrophysiology in HEK cell
Depositing lab: Dan Minor. Publication: A Calmodulin C-Lobe Ca(2+)-Dependent Switch Governs Kv7 Channel Function. Chang A, Abderemane-Ali F, Hura GL, Rossen ND, Gate RE, Minor DL Jr.. Neuron. 2018 Feb 21;97(4):836-852.e6. doi: 10.1016/j.neuron.2018.01.035. Epub 2018 Feb 8. PubMed 29429937.
Backbone
  Vector backbone: pcDNA3.1
  Backbone manufacturer: Invitrogen
  Vector type: Mammalian Expression
Growth in bacteria
  Bacterial resistance: Ampicillin, 100 μg/mL
  Growth temperature: 37°C
  Growth strain: DH5alpha
  Copy number: High Copy
Gene/Insert
  Gene/Insert name: potassium voltage-gated channel subfamily KQT member 4 isoform a [Homo sapiens]
  Species: H. sapiens (human)
  Mutation: Kv7.4 (1-695)
  Entrez Gene: KCNQ4 (a.k.a. DFNA2, DFNA2A, KV7.4)
  Tag / fusion protein: EGFP (C terminal on insert); 8xHis (C terminal on insert)
  Cloning method: Ligation Independent Cloning
  Sequencing primers: 5′ CMV Forward; 3′ GCGGACTTGAAGAAGTC
Terms and licenses: Academic/Nonprofit Terms; Industry Terms: Not Available to Industry
How to cite: Kv7.4 (1-695)/pcDNA3.1 was a gift from Dan Minor (Addgene plasmid # 111453 ; http://n2t.net/addgene:111453 ; RRID:Addgene_111453)
