[The description below was written by a language model from this plasmid's Addgene catalogue record and pLannotate feature annotations shown in this document.]
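Description:
Kv7.4 (1-695)/pcDNA3.1 is a mammalian expression plasmid built on the Invitrogen pcDNA3.1 backbone that encodes the human voltage-gated potassium channel Kv7.4 (KCNQ4, isoform a), residues 1–695. The channel coding sequence sits downstream of the human cytomegalovirus immediate-early enhancer and promoter, which drive strong constitutive transcription in mammalian cells, and is followed by the bovine growth hormone polyadenylation signal. At its C terminus the channel is fused in frame to a short linker annotated as a partial TEV protease recognition site, then EGFP, then a polyhistidine tag (listed as 8xHis in the catalogue entry; the automated annotation labels a 7xHis stretch). The EGFP moiety allows transfected, channel-expressing cells to be identified by fluorescence, while the His tag offers an affinity handle. T7 and SP6 phage promoters flank the insert, as is standard for this backbone.

In bacteria the plasmid is maintained at high copy through a ColE1/pUC-type origin and selected with ampicillin via the β-lactamase gene; an f1 origin is also present. For mammalian selection the backbone carries a neomycin phosphotransferase gene under the SV40 early promoter with an SV40 polyadenylation signal, permitting G418 selection of stable lines. Several small annotated fragments (bom, a truncated HIV-1 LTR match, ble, lacI and lac promoter/operator remnants) appear to be backbone remnants or incidental annotation matches rather than functional elements. The stated purpose is electrophysiological recording of Kv7.4 currents in HEK cells, in the context of work on calmodulin-dependent regulation of Kv7 channel function.
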