Features (pLannotate 1.2.2; 24 found; start..end, strand, type, name):
     28..80      -  misc_feature   bom (fragment): basis of mobility region from pBR322
    235..614     +  enhancer       CMV enhancer: human cytomegalovirus immediate early enhancer
    615..818     +  promoter       CMV promoter: human cytomegalovirus (CMV) immediate early promoter
    814..847     +  LTR            5' LTR (truncated) (fragment): truncated 5' long terminal repeat (LTR) from HIV-1
    863..881     +  promoter       T7 promoter: promoter for bacteriophage T7 RNA polymerase
    935..3019    +  CDS            KCNQ4: KCNQ4_HUMAN - Experimental evidence at protein level: Swiss-Prot protein existence level 1. Probably important in the regulation of neuronal excitability. May underlie a potassium current involved in regulating the excitability of sensory cells of the cochlea. KCNQ4 channels are blocked by linopirdin, XE991 and bepridil, whereas clofilium is without significant effect. Muscarinic agonist oxotremorine-M strongly suppress KCNQ4 current in CHO cells in which cloned KCNQ4 channels were coexpressed with M1 muscarinic receptors. From Homo sapiens (Human).
   3044..3060    +  CDS            TEV site (fragment): tobacco etch virus (TEV) protease recognition and cleavage site
   3065..3778    +  CDS            EGFP: EGFP is a basic (constitutively fluorescent) green fluorescent protein published in 1996, derived from Aequorea victoria. It is reported to be a rapidly-maturing weak dimer with moderate acid sensitivity.
   3779..3799    +  CDS            7xHis: 6xHis affinity tag
   3866..3884    -  promoter       SP6 promoter: promoter for bacteriophage SP6 RNA polymerase
   3910..4134    +  polyA_signal   bGH poly(A) signal: bovine growth hormone polyadenylation signal
   4138..4159    +  promoter       SV40 promoter (fragment): SV40 enhancer and early promoter
   4180..4608    +  rep_origin     f1 ori (sequence partly withheld): f1 bacteriophage origin of replication; arrow indicates direction of (+) strand synthesis
   4622..4951    +  promoter       SV40 promoter: SV40 enhancer and early promoter
   5018..5809    +  CDS            neo: KKA2_KLEPN - Also known as kan, nptII. Experimental evidence at protein level: Swiss-Prot protein existence level 1. Resistance to kanamycin, neomycin, paromomycin, ribostamycin, butirosin and gentamicin B. From Klebsiella pneumoniae.
   5833..5991    +  CDS            ble (fragment): BLE_KLEPN - Experimental evidence at protein level: Swiss-Prot protein existence level 1. Binding protein with a strong affinity to the bleomycin family of antibiotics. Binds to CL990; an antimitotic-antibiotic compound. From Klebsiella pneumoniae.
   5986..6107    +  polyA_signal   SV40 poly(A) signal: SV40 polyadenylation signal
   6180..6196    -  protein_bind   lac operator: The lac repressor binds to the lac operator to inhibit transcription in E. coli. This inhibition can be relieved by adding lactose or isopropyl-β-D-thiogalactopyranoside (IPTG). lac repressor encoded by lacI
   6204..6234    -  promoter       lac promoter: promoter for the E. coli lac operon
   6249..6270    -  protein_bind   CAP binding site: CAP binding activates transcription in the presence of cAMP. E. coli catabolite activator protein
   6283..6375    -  CDS            lacI (fragment): lac repressor; lacI; The lac repressor binds to the lac operator to inhibit transcription in E. coli. This inhibition can be relieved by adding lactose or isopropyl-β-D-thiogalactopyranoside (IPTG).
   6558..7146    -  rep_origin     ori: high-copy-number ColE1/pMB1/pBR322/pUC origin of replication
   7317..8177    -  CDS            AmpR: β-lactamase; bla; confers resistance to ampicillin, carbenicillin, and related antibiotics
   8178..8282    -  promoter       AmpR promoter: bla
>Addgene plasmid #111453 | Kv7.4 (1-695)/pcDNA3.1 | addgene full sequence | sequence record 215128 | Addgene NGS Result
GACGGATCGGGAGATCTCCCGATCCCCTATGGTGCACTCTCAGTACAATCTGCTCTGATGCCGCATAGTT
AAGCCAGTATCTGCTCCCTGCTTGTGTGTTGGAGGTCGCTGAGTAGTGCGCGAGCAAAATTTAAGCTACA
ACAAGGCAAGGCTTGACCGACAATTGCATGAAGAATCTGCTTAGGGTTAGGCGTTTTGCGCTGCTTCGCG
ATGTACGGGCCAGATATACGCGTTGACATTGATTATTGACTAGTTATTAATAGTAATCAATTACGGGGTC
ATTAGTTCATAGCCCATATATGGAGTTCCGCGTTACATAACTTACGGTAAATGGCCCGCCTGGCTGACCG
CCCAACGACCCCCGCCCATTGACGTCAATAATGACGTATGTTCCCATAGTAACGCCAATAGGGACTTTCC
ATTGACGTCAATGGGTGGAGTATTTACGGTAAACTGCCCACTTGGCAGTACATCAAGTGTATCATATGCC
AAGTACGCCCCCTATTGACGTCAATGACGGTAAATGGCCCGCCTGGCATTATGCCCAGTACATGACCTTA
TGGGACTTTCCTACTTGGCAGTACATCTACGTATTAGTCATCGCTATTACCATGGTGATGCGGTTTTGGC
AGTACATCAATGGGCGTGGATAGCGGTTTGACTCACGGGGATTTCCAAGTCTCCACCCCATTGACGTCAA
TGGGAGTTTGTTTTGGCACCAAAATCAACGGGACTTTCCAAAATGTCGTAACAACTCCGCCCCATTGACG
CAAATGGGCGGTAGGCGTGTACGGTGGGAGGTCTATATAAGCAGAGCTCTCTGGCTAACTAGAGAACCCA
CTGCTTACTGGCTTATCGAAATTAATACGACTCACTATAGGGAGACCCAAGCTTGGTACCGAGCTCGGAT
CCTTGGGTACTTCCAATCCATTTGATGGCCGAGGCCCCCCCGCGCCGCCTCGGCCTGGGTCCCCCGCCCG
GGGACGCCCCCCGCGCGGAGCTAGTGGCGCTCACGGCCGTGCAGAGCGAACAGGGCGAGGCGGGCGGGGG
CGGCTCCCCGCGCCGCCTCGGCCTCCTGGGCAGCCCCCTGCCGCCGGGCGCGCCCCTCCCTGGGCCGGGC
TCCGGCTCGGGCTCCGCCTGCGGCCAGCGCTCCTCGGCCGCGCACAAGCGCTACCGCCGCCTGCAGAACT
GGGTCTACAACGTGCTGGAGCGGCCCCGCGGCTGGGCCTTCGTCTACCACGTCTTCATATTTTTGCTGGT
CTTCAGCTGTCTGGTGCTGTCTGTGCTGTCCACTATCCAGGAGCACCAGGAACTTGCCAACGAGTGTCTC
CTCATCTTGGAATTCGTGATGATCGTGGTTTTCGGCTTGGAGTACATCGTCCGGGTCTGGTCCGCCGGAT
GCTGCTGCCGCTACCGAGGATGGCAGGGTCGCTTCCGCTTTGCCAGAAAGCCCTTCTGTGTCATCGACTT
CATCGTGTTCGTGGCCTCGGTGGCCGTCATCGCCGCGGGTACCCAGGGCAACATCTTCGCCACGTCCGCG
CTGCGCAGCATGCGCTTCCTGCAGATCCTGCGCATGGTGCGCATGGACCGCCGCGGCGGCACCTGGAAGC
TGCTGGGCTCAGTGGTCTACGCGCATAGCAAGGAGCTGATCACCGCCTGGTACATCGGGTTCCTGGTGCT
CATCTTCGCCTCCTTCCTGGTCTACCTGGCCGAGAAGGACGCCAACTCCGACTTCTCCTCCTACGCCGAC
TCGCTCTGGTGGGGGACGATTACATTGACAACCATCGGCTATGGTGACAAGACACCGCACACATGGCTGG
GCAGGGTCCTGGCTGCTGGCTTCGCCTTACTGGGCATCTCTTTCTTTGCCCTGCCTGCCGGCATCCTAGG
CTCCGGCTTTGCCCTGAAGGTCCAGGAGCAGCACCGGCAGAAGCACTTCGAGAAGCGGAGGATGCCGGCA
GCCAACCTCATCCAGGCTGCCTGGCGCCTGTACTCCACCGATATGAGCCGGGCCTACCTGACAGCCACCT
GGTACTACTATGACAGTATCCTCCCATCCTTCAGAGAGCTGGCCCTCTTGTTTGAGCACGTGCAACGGGC
CCGCAATGGGGGCCTACGGCCCCTGGAGGTGCGGCGGGCGCCGGTACCCGACGGAGCACCCTCCCGTTAC
CCGCCCGTTGCCACCTGCCACCGGCCGGGCAGCACCTCCTTCTGCCCTGGGGAAAGCAGCCGGATGGGCA
TCAAAGACCGCATCCGCATGGGCAGCTCCCAGCGGCGGACGGGTCCTTCCAAGCAGCATCTGGCACCTCC
AACAATGCCCACCTCCCCAAGCAGCGAGCAGGTGGGTGAGGCCACCAGCCCCACCAAGGTGCAAAAGAGC
TGGAGCTTCAATGACCGCACCCGCTTCCGGGCATCTCTGAGACTCAAACCCCGCACCTCTGCTGAGGATG
CCCCCTCAGAGGAAGTAGCAGAGGAGAAGAGCTACCAGTGTGAGCTCACGGTGGACGACATCATGCCTGC
TGTGAAGACAGTCATCCGCTCCATCAGGATTCTCAAGTTCCTGGTGGCCAAAAGGAAATTCAAGGAGACA
CTGCGACCGTACGACGTGAAGGACGTCATTGAGCAGTACTCAGCAGGCCACCTGGACATGCTGGGCCGGA
TCAAGAGCCTGCAAACTCGGGTGGACCAAATTGTGGGTCGGGGGCCCGGGGACAGGAAGGCCCGGGAGAA
GGGCGACAAGGGGCCCTCCGACGCGGAGGTGGTGGATGAAATCAGCATGATGGGACGCGTGGTCAAGGTG
GAGAAGCAGGTGCAGTCCATCGAGCACAAGCTGGACCTGCTGTTGGGCTTCTATTCGCGCTGCCTGCGCT
CTGGCACCTCGGCCAGCCTGGGCGCCGTGCAAGTGCCGCTGTTCGACCCCGACATCACCTCCGACTACCA
CAGCCCTGTGGACCACGAGGACATCTCCGTCTCCGCACAGACGCTCAGCATCTCCCGCTCGGTCAGCACC
AACATGGACGGCAAATTGGGATTAATTAATCTCGAAAACCTGTACTTCCAATCCGTGAGCAAGGGCGAGG
AGCTGTTCACCGGGGTGGTGCCCATCCTGGTCGAGCTGGACGGCGACGTAAACGGCCACAAGTTCAGCGT
GTCCGGCGAGGGCGAGGGCGATGCCACCTACGGCAAGCTGACCCTGAAGTTCATCTGCACCACCGGCAAG
CTGCCCGTGCCCTGGCCCACCCTCGTGACCACCCTGACCTACGGCGTGCAGTGCTTCAGCCGCTACCCCG
ACCACATGAAGCAGCACGACTTCTTCAAGTCCGCCATGCCCGAAGGCTACGTCCAGGAGCGCACCATCTT
CTTCAAGGACGACGGCAACTACAAGACCCGCGCCGAGGTGAAGTTCGAGGGCGACACCCTGGTGAACCGC
ATCGAGCTGAAGGGCATCGACTTCAAGGAGGACGGCAACATCCTGGGGCACAAGCTGGAGTACAACTACA
ACAGCCACAACGTCTATATCATGGCCGACAAGCAGAAGAACGGCATCAAGGTGAACTTCAAGATCCGCCA
CAACATCGAGGACGGCAGCGTGCAGCTCGCCGACCACTACCAGCAGAACACCCCCATCGGCGACGGCCCC
GTGCTGCTGCCCGACAACCACTACCTGAGCACCCAGTCCGCCCTGAGCAAAGACCCCAACGAGAAGCGCG
ATCACATGGTCCTGCTGGAGTTCGTGACCGCCGCCGGGATCACTCTCGGCATGGACGAGCTGTACAAGCA
TCACCATCACCATCACCATCACTAAGGATCCTGCAGATATCCATCACACTGGCGGCCGCTCGAGCATGCA
TCTAGAGGGCCCTATTCTATAGTGTCACCTAAATGCTAGAGCTCGCTGATCAGCCTCGACTGTGCCTTCT
AGTTGCCAGCCATCTGTTGTTTGCCCCTCCCCCGTGCCTTCCTTGACCCTGGAAGGTGCCACTCCCACTG
TCCTTTCCTAATAAAATGAGGAAATTGCATCGCATTGTCTGAGTAGGTGTCATTCTATTCTGGGGGGTGG
GGTGGGGCAGGACAGCAAGGGGGAGGATTGGGAAGACAATAGCAGGCATGCTGGGGATGCGGTGGGCTCT
ATGGCTTCTGAGGCGGAAAGAACCAGCTGGGGCTCTAGGGGGTATCCCC
[124 nt withheld, positions 4180-4303]
C
[91 nt withheld, positions 4305-4395]
A
[49 nt withheld, positions 4397-4445]
CCTTTGACGTTGGAGTCCACGTTCTTT
[37 nt withheld, positions 4473-4509]
ACCCTATCTCGGTCTATTCTTTTGATTTATAAGGGATTTTGCCGATTTCGGCCTATTGGTTAAAAAATGA
GCTGATTTAACAAAAATTTAACGCGAATTAATTCTGTGGAATGTGTGTCAGTTAGGGTGTGGAAAGTCCC
CAGGCTCCCCAGCAGGCAGAAGTATGCAAAGCATGCATCTCAATTAGTCAGCAACCAGGTGTGGAAAGTC
CCCAGGCTCCCCAGCAGGCAGAAGTATGCAAAGCATGCATCTCAATTAGTCAGCAACCATAGTCCCGCCC
CTAACTCCGCCCATCCCGCCCCTAACTCCGCCCAGTTCCGCCCATTCTCCGCCCCATGGCTGACTAATTT
TTTTTATTTATGCAGAGGCCGAGGCCGCCTCTGCCTCTGAGCTATTCCAGAAGTAGTGAGGAGGCTTTTT
TGGAGGCCTAGGCTTTTGCAAAAAGCTCCCGGGAGCTTGTATATCCATTTTCGGATCTGATCAAGAGACA
GGATGAGGATCGTTTCGCATGATTGAACAAGATGGATTGCACGCAGGTTCTCCGGCCGCTTGGGTGGAGA
GGCTATTCGGCTATGACTGGGCACAACAGACAATCGGCTGCTCTGATGCCGCCGTGTTCCGGCTGTCAGC
GCAGGGGCGCCCGGTTCTTTTTGTCAAGACCGACCTGTCCGGTGCCCTGAATGAACTGCAGGACGAGGCA
GCGCGGCTATCGTGGCTGGCCACGACGGGCGTTCCTTGCGCAGCTGTGCTCGACGTTGTCACTGAAGCGG
GAAGGGACTGGCTGCTATTGGGCGAAGTGCCGGGGCAGGATCTCCTGTCATCTCACCTTGCTCCTGCCGA
GAAAGTATCCATCATGGCTGATGCAATGCGGCGGCTGCATACGCTTGATCCGGCTACCTGCCCATTCGAC
CACCAAGCGAAACATCGCATCGAGCGAGCACGTACTCGGATGGAAGCCGGTCTTGTCGATCAGGATGATC
TGGACGAAGAGCATCAGGGGCTCGCGCCAGCCGAACTGTTCGCCAGGCTCAAGGCGCGCATGCCCGACGG
CGAGGATCTCGTCGTGACCCATGGCGATGCCTGCTTGCCGAATATCATGGTGGAAAATGGCCGCTTTTCT
GGATTCATCGACTGTGGCCGGCTGGGTGTGGCGGACCGCTATCAGGACATAGCGTTGGCTACCCGTGATA
TTGCTGAAGAGCTTGGCGGCGAATGGGCTGACCGCTTCCTCGTGCTTTACGGTATCGCCGCTCCCGATTC
GCAGCGCATCGCCTTCTATCGCCTTCTTGACGAGTTCTTCTGAGCGGGACTCTGGGGTTCGAAATGACCG
ACCAAGCGACGCCCAACCTGCCATCACGAGATTTCGATTCCACCGCCGCCTTCTATGAAAGGTTGGGCTT
CGGAATCGTTTTCCGGGACGCCGGCTGGATGATCCTCCAGCGCGGGGATCTCATGCTGGAGTTCTTCGCC
CACCCCAACTTGTTTATTGCAGCTTATAATGGTTACAAATAAAGCAATAGCATCACAAATTTCACAAATA
AAGCATTTTTTTCACTGCATTCTAGTTGTGGTTTGTCCAAACTCATCAATGTATCTTATCATGTCTGTAT
ACCGTCGACCTCTAGCTAGAGCTTGGCGTAATCATGGTCATAGCTGTTTCCTGTGTGAAATTGTTATCCG
CTCACAATTCCACACAACATACGAGCCGGAAGCATAAAGTGTAAAGCCTGGGGTGCCTAATGAGTGAGCT
AACTCACATTAATTGCGTTGCGCTCACTGCCCGCTTTCCAGTCGGGAAACCTGTCGTGCCAGCTGCATTA
ATGAATCGGCCAACGCGCGGGGAGAGGCGGTTTGCGTATTGGGCGCTCTTCCGCTTCCTCGCTCACTGAC
TCGCTGCGCTCGGTCGTTCGGCTGCGGCGAGCGGTATCAGCTCACTCAAAGGCGGTAATACGGTTATCCA
CAGAATCAGGGGATAACGCAGGAAAGAACATGTGAGCAAAAGGCCAGCAAAAGGCCAGGAACCGTAAAAA
GGCCGCGTTGCTGGCGTTTTTCCATAGGCTCCGCCCCCCTGACGAGCATCACAAAAATCGACGCTCAAGT
CAGAGGTGGCGAAACCCGACAGGACTATAAAGATACCAGGCGTTTCCCCCTGGAAGCTCCCTCGTGCGCT
CTCCTGTTCCGACCCTGCCGCTTACCGGATACCTGTCCGCCTTTCTCCCTTCGGGAAGCGTGGCGCTTTC
TCATAGCTCACGCTGTAGGTATCTCAGTTCGGTGTAGGTCGTTCGCTCCAAGCTGGGCTGTGTGCACGAA
CCCCCCGTTCAGCCCGACCGCTGCGCCTTATCCGGTAACTATCGTCTTGAGTCCAACCCGGTAAGACACG
ACTTATCGCCACTGGCAGCAGCCACTGGTAACAGGATTAGCAGAGCGAGGTATGTAGGCGGTGCTACAGA
GTTCTTGAAGTGGTGGCCTAACTACGGCTACACTAGAAGAACAGTATTTGGTATCTGCGCTCTGCTGAAG
CCAGTTACCTTCGGAAAAAGAGTTGGTAGCTCTTGATCCGGCAAACAAACCACCGCTGGTAGCGGTGGTT
TTTTTGTTTGCAAGCAGCAGATTACGCGCAGAAAAAAAGGATCTCAAGAAGATCCTTTGATCTTTTCTAC
GGGGTCTGACGCTCAGTGGAACGAAAACTCACGTTAAGGGATTTTGGTCATGAGATTATCAAAAAGGATC
TTCACCTAGATCCTTTTAAATTAAAAATGAAGTTTTAAATCAATCTAAAGTATATATGAGTAAACTTGGT
CTGACAGTTACCAATGCTTAATCAGTGAGGCACCTATCTCAGCGATCTGTCTATTTCGTTCATCCATAGT
TGCCTGACTCCCCGTCGTGTAGATAACTACGATACGGGAGGGCTTACCATCTGGCCCCAGTGCTGCAATG
ATACCGCGAGACCCACGCTCACCGGCTCCAGATTTATCAGCAATAAACCAGCCAGCCGGAAGGGCCGAGC
GCAGAAGTGGTCCTGCAACTTTATCCGCCTCCATCCAGTCTATTAATTGTTGCCGGGAAGCTAGAGTAAG
TAGTTCGCCAGTTAATAGTTTGCGCAACGTTGTTGCCATTGCTACAGGCATCGTGGTGTCACGCTCGTCG
TTTGGTATGGCTTCATTCAGCTCCGGTTCCCAACGATCAAGGCGAGTTACATGATCCCCCATGTTGTGCA
AAAAAGCGGTTAGCTCCTTCGGTCCTCCGATCGTTGTCAGAAGTAAGTTGGCCGCAGTGTTATCACTCAT
GGTTATGGCAGCACTGCATAATTCTCTTACTGTCATGCCATCCGTAAGATGCTTTTCTGTGACTGGTGAG
TACTCAACCAAGTCATTCTGAGAATAGTGTATGCGGCGACCGAGTTGCTCTTGCCCGGCGTCAATACGGG
ATAATACCGCGCCACATAGCAGAACTTTAAAAGTGCTCATCATTGGAAAACGTTCTTCGGGGCGAAAACT
CTCAAGGATCTTACCGCTGTTGAGATCCAGTTCGATGTAACCCACTCGTGCACCCAACTGATCTTCAGCA
TCTTTTACTTTCACCAGCGTTTCTGGGTGAGCAAAAACAGGAAGGCAAAATGCCGCAAAAAAGGGAATAA
GGGCGACACGGAAATGTTGAATACTCATACTCTTCCTTTTTCAATATTATTGAAGCATTTATCAGGGTTA
TTGTCTCATGAGCGGATACATATTTGAATGTATTTAGAAAAATAAACAAATAGGGGTTCCGCGCACATTT
CCCCGAAAAGTGCCACCTGACGTC
